Addgene plasmid #84275: pJEP226-Lenti-CMV-Flag-GluN2B-WRPE-pA
Purpose: pLenti vector backbone designed to express Flag-GluN2B from a CMV promoter.
Depositing lab: Jonathan Ploski. Depositing organization: University of Texas at Dallas. Publication: The production of viral vectors designed to express large and difficult to express transgenes within neurons. Holehonnur R, Lella SK, Ho A, Luong JA, Ploski JE. Mol Brain. 2015 Feb 24;8:12. doi: 10.1186/s13041-015-0100-7. PubMed 25887710.
Backbone
  Vector backbone: Plenti-7.3
  Backbone manufacturer: Invitrogen
  Backbone size w/o insert (bp): 3475
  Total vector size (bp): 11210
  Vector type: Lentiviral
Growth in bacteria
  Bacterial resistance: Ampicillin, 100 μg/mL
  Growth temperature: Room Temperature
  Growth strain: NEB Stable
  Copy number: Unknown
Gene/Insert
  Gene/Insert name: GluN2B
  Insert size (bp): 7735
  Promoter: CMV
  Tag / fusion protein: Flag (N terminal on insert)
  Cloning method: Restriction Enzyme; 5′ cloning site Mlu1 (unknown if destroyed); 3′ cloning site Blp1 (unknown if destroyed)
  Sequencing primers: 5′ tagtagacataatagcaacag
Terms and licenses: Academic/Nonprofit Terms; Industry Terms: Not Available to Industry
How to cite: pJEP226-Lenti-CMV-Flag-GluN2B-WRPE-pA was a gift from Jonathan Ploski (Addgene plasmid # 84275 ; http://n2t.net/addgene:84275 ; RRID:Addgene_84275)
