[The description below was written by a language model from this plasmid's Addgene catalogue record and pLannotate feature annotations shown in this document.]
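Description:
pJEP226-Lenti-CMV-Flag-GluN2B-WRPE-pA is a lentiviral transfer plasmid of about 11.2 kb, built on an Invitrogen pLenti-7.3 backbone, that expresses an N-terminally Flag-tagged GluN2B NMDA receptor subunit from the CMV promoter. It is propagated in E. coli through a high-copy ColE1/pUC-type origin with ampicillin selection (AmpR under its own bla promoter). The backbone also carries an f1 origin, an SV40 origin, T7 and T3 promoters, and remnants of the lac region (lacZα and lacI fragments, CAP site, lac promoter and operator) that play no role in transgene expression.

The viral portion follows a third-generation, self-inactivating layout. An RSV promoter replaces the U3 region to drive genomic RNA transcription from a truncated HIV-1 5' LTR. It is followed by the Ψ packaging signal with a gag fragment, the Rev response element for Rev-dependent nuclear export, and the cPPT/CTS, which aids nuclear import of the reverse-transcribed genome. Downstream, the CMV enhancer and promoter drive the roughly 4.5 kb open reading frame, which the annotation matches to mouse Grin2b. The catalogue entry does not state a species, and the Flag tag is recorded there but not separately annotated in the feature table. A WPRE after the coding sequence enhances transcript stability and expression, and the cassette ends with a ΔU3 3' LTR and an SV40 polyadenylation signal.

The catalogue insert size of 7,735 bp evidently counts much more than the coding sequence. According to the associated publication title, the construct belongs to work on producing viral vectors that deliver large, difficult-to-express transgenes to neurons.
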