Features (pLannotate 1.2.2; 26 found; start..end, strand, type, name):
      3..229     +  promoter       RSV promoter: Rous sarcoma virus enhancer/promoter
    230..410     +  LTR            5' LTR (truncated): truncated 5' long terminal repeat (LTR) from HIV-1
    457..582     +  misc_feature   HIV-1 Ψ: packaging signal of human immunodeficiency virus type 1
    566..929     +  CDS            HIV-1 gag (fragment): gag protein from human immunodeficiency virus 1; gag
   1075..1308    +  misc_feature   RRE: The Rev response element (RRE) of HIV-1 allows for Rev-dependent mRNA export from the nucleus to the cytoplasm.
   1685..1785    +  CDS            Rev (fragment): human immunodeficiency virus 1 (HIV-1) Rev protein; rev; enhances nuclear export of unspliced and incompletely spliced viral mRNAs
   1804..1921    +  misc_feature   cPPT/CTS: central polypurine tract and central termination sequence of HIV-1
   1943..2246    +  enhancer       CMV enhancer: human cytomegalovirus immediate early enhancer
   2247..2450    +  promoter       CMV promoter: human cytomegalovirus (CMV) immediate early promoter
   2540..7009    +  CDS            Grin2b: NMDE2_MOUSE - Experimental evidence at protein level: Swiss-Prot protein existence level 1. Component of NMDA receptor complexes that function as heterotetrameric, ligand-gated ion channels with high calcium permeability and voltage-dependent sensitivity to magnesium. Channel activation requires binding of the neurotransmitter glutamate to the epsilon subunit, glycine binding to the zeta subunit, plus membrane depolarization to eliminate channel inhibition by Mg(2+) (PubMed:1377365, PubMed:26912815). Sensitivity to glutamate and channel kinetics depend on the subunit composition (PubMed:137736
   7069..7657    +  misc_feature   WPRE: woodchuck hepatitis virus posttranscriptional regulatory element
   7716..7735    +  misc_feature   cPPT/CTS (fragment): central polypurine tract and central termination sequence of HIV-1
   7737..7970    +  LTR            3' LTR (ΔU3): self-inactivating 3' long terminal repeat (LTR) from HIV-1
   8042..8163    +  polyA_signal   SV40 poly(A) signal: SV40 polyadenylation signal
   8203..8338    +  rep_origin     SV40 ori: SV40 origin of replication
   8359..8377    -  promoter       T7 promoter: promoter for bacteriophage T7 RNA polymerase
   8385..8540    +  CDS            lacZα (fragment): LacZα fragment of β-galactosidase; lacZ fragment
   8545..8973    +  rep_origin     f1 ori (sequence partly withheld): f1 bacteriophage origin of replication; arrow indicates direction of (+) strand synthesis
   9026..9130    +  promoter       AmpR promoter: bla
   9131..9991    +  CDS            AmpR: β-lactamase; bla; confers resistance to ampicillin, carbenicillin, and related antibiotics
  10162..10750   +  rep_origin     ori: high-copy-number ColE1/pMB1/pBR322/pUC origin of replication
  10933..11025   +  CDS            lacI (fragment): lac repressor; lacI; The lac repressor binds to the lac operator to inhibit transcription in E. coli. This inhibition can be relieved by adding lactose or isopropyl-β-D-thiogalactopyranoside (IPTG).
  11038..11059   +  protein_bind   CAP binding site: CAP binding activates transcription in the presence of cAMP. E. coli catabolite activator protein
  11074..11104   +  promoter       lac promoter: promoter for the E. coli lac operon
  11108..11130   +  protein_bind   lac operator (fragment): The lac repressor binds to the lac operator to inhibit transcription in E. coli. This inhibition can be relieved by adding lactose or isopropyl-β-D-thiogalactopyranoside (IPTG). lac repressor encoded by lacI
  11173..11191   +  promoter       T3 promoter: promoter for bacteriophage T3 RNA polymerase
>Addgene plasmid #84275 | pJEP226-Lenti-CMV-Flag-GluN2B-WRPE-pA | addgene full sequence | sequence record 357058 | Addgene NGS Result
AATGTAGTCTTATGCAATACTCTTGTAGTCTTGCAACATGGTAACGATGAGTTAGCAACATGCCTTACAA
GGAGAGAAAAAGCACCGTGCATGCCGATTGGTGGAAGTAAGGTGGTACGATCGTGCCTTATTAGGAAGGC
AACAGACGGGTCTGACATGGATTGGACGAACCACTGAATTGCCGCATTGCAGAGATATTGTATTTAAGTG
CCTAGCTCGATACATAAACGGGTCTCTCTGGTTAGACCAGATCTGAGCCTGGGAGCTCTCTGGCTAACTA
GGGAACCCACTGCTTAAGCCTCAATAAAGCTTGCCTTGAGTGCTTCAAGTAGTGTGTGCCCGTCTGTTGT
GTGACTCTGGTAACTAGAGATCCCTCAGACCCTTTTAGTCAGTGTGGAAAATCTCTAGCAGTGGCGCCCG
AACAGGGACTTGAAAGCGAAAGGGAAACCAGAGGAGCTCTCTCGACGCAGGACTCGGCTTGCTGAAGCGC
GCACGGCAAGAGGCGAGGGGCGGCGACTGGTGAGTACGCCAAAAATTTTGACTAGCGGAGGCTAGAAGGA
GAGAGATGGGTGCGAGAGCGTCAGTATTAAGCGGGGGAGAATTAGATCGCGATGGGAAAAAATTCGGTTA
AGGCCAGGGGGAAAGAAAAAATATAAATTAAAACATATAGTATGGGCAAGCAGGGAGCTAGAACGATTCG
CAGTTAATCCTGGCCTGTTAGAAACATCAGAAGGCTGTAGACAAATACTGGGACAGCTACAACCATCCCT
TCAGACAGGATCAGAAGAACTTAGATCATTATATAATACAGTAGCAACCCTCTATTGTGTGCATCAAAGG
ATAGAGATAAAAGACACCAAGGAAGCTTTAGACAAGATAGAGGAAGAGCAAAACAAAAGTAAGACCACCG
CACAGCAAGCGGCCGCTGATCTTCAGACCTGGAGGAGGAGATATGAGGGACAATTGGAGAAGTGAATTAT
ATAAATATAAAGTAGTAAAAATTGAACCATTAGGAGTAGCACCCACCAAGGCAAAGAGAAGAGTGGTGCA
GAGAGAAAAAAGAGCAGTGGGAATAGGAGCTTTGTTCCTTGGGTTCTTGGGAGCAGCAGGAAGCACTATG
GGCGCAGCGTCAATGACGCTGACGGTACAGGCCAGACAATTATTGTCTGGTATAGTGCAGCAGCAGAACA
ATTTGCTGAGGGCTATTGAGGCGCAACAGCATCTGTTGCAACTCACAGTCTGGGGCATCAAGCAGCTCCA
GGCAAGAATCCTGGCTGTGGAAAGATACCTAAAGGATCAACAGCTCCTGGGGATTTGGGGTTGCTCTGGA
AAACTCATTTGCACCACTGCTGTGCCTTGGAATGCTAGTTGGAGTAATAAATCTCTGGAACAGATTTGGA
ATCACACGACCTGGATGGAGTGGGACAGAGAAATTAACAATTACACAAGCTTAATACACTCCTTAATTGA
AGAATCGCAAAACCAGCAAGAAAAGAATGAACAAGAATTATTGGAATTAGATAAATGGGCAAGTTTGTGG
AATTGGTTTAACATAACAAATTGGCTGTGGTATATAAAATTATTCATAATGATAGTAGGAGGCTTGGTAG
GTTTAAGAATAGTTTTTGCTGTACTTTCTATAGTGAATAGAGTTAGGCAGGGATATTCACCATTATCGTT
TCAGACCCACCTCCCAACCCCGAGGGGACCCGACAGGCCCGAAGGAATAGAAGAAGAAGGTGGAGAGAGA
GACAGAGACAGATCCATTCGATTAGTGAACGGATCTCGACGGTATCGGTTAACTTTTAAAAGAAAAGGGG
GGATTGGGGGGTACAGTGCAGGGGAAAGAATAGTAGACATAATAGCAACAGACATACAAACTAAAGAATT
ACAAAAACAAATTACAAAAATTCAAAATTTTATCGATACGCGTGGAGTTCCGCGTTACATAACTTACGGT
AAATGGCCCGCCTGGCTGACCGCCCAACGACCCCCGCCCATTGACGTCAATAATGACGTATGTTCCCATA
GTAACGCCAATAGGGACTTTCCATTGACGTCAATGGGTGGAGTATTTACGGTAAACTGCCCACTTGGCAG
TACATCAAGTGTATCATATGCCAAGTACGCCCCCTATTGACGTCAATGACGGTAAATGGCCCGCCTGGCA
TTATGCCCAGTACATGACCTTATGGGACTTTCCTACTTGGCAGTACATCTACGTATTAGTCATCGCTATT
ACCATGGTGATGCGGTTTTGGCAGTACATCAATGGGCGTGGATAGCGGTTTGACTCACGGGGATTTCCAA
GTCTCCACCCCATTGACGTCAATGGGAGTTTGTTTTGGCACCAAAATCAACGGGACTTTCCAAAATGTCG
TAACAACTCCGCCCCATTGACGCAAATGGGCGGTAGGCGTGTACGGTGGGAGGTCTATATAAGCAGAGCT
CGTTTAGTGAACCGTCAGATCGCCTGGAGACGCCATCCACGCTGTTTTGACCTCCATAGAAGACACCGAG
ATCTGGATCCGCCGCCACCATGAAGCCCAGCGCAGAGTGCTGTTCTCCCAAGTTCTGGTTGGTGTTGGCC
GTCTTGGCCGTATCGGGCAGCAAAGCTCGTTCCCAAAAGAGCGCCCCCAGCATCGGCATCGCTGTCATCC
TCGTGGGCACTTCCGACGAAGTGGCCATAAAAGATGCCGACTACAAGGACGACGATGACAAGCACGAGAA
AGATGACTTCCATCATCTCTCAGTAGTTCCCCGGGTGGAGCTGGTAGCCATGAACGAGACTGACCCAAAG
AGCATAATCACCCGCATCTGCGATCTTATGTCTGACCGGAAGATCCAGGGGGTGGTGCTCGCGGATGACA
CGGACCAGGAAGCCATCGCCCAGATCCTCGATTTCATTTCTGCTCAGACTCTCACCCCCATCCTGGGCAT
CCATGGGGGCTCATCTATGATAATGGCAGATAAGGATGAGTCCTCCATGTTCTTCCAGTTTGGCCCATCC
ATTGAACAGCAAGCTTCTGTCATGCTCAACATCATGGAAGAATACGACTGGTACATCTTCTCCATCGTCA
CCACCTACTTCCCCGGCTACCAGGACTTCGTGAACAAGATCCGCAGCACTATTGAGAACAGCTTTGTAGG
CTGGGAGCTCGAGGAAGTCCTCCTGCTAGACATGTCTCTAGACGATGGCGACTCTAAGATTCAGAATCAG
CTGAAGAAGCTGCAGAGCCCCATCATTCTCCTCTACTGCACAAAGGAAGAAGCCACCTACATCTTCGAAG
TAGCTAACTCAGTTGGGCTGACTGGCTACGGCTACACATGGATCGTGCCGAGTCTGGTGGCGGGGGATAC
AGACACGGTGCCTTCAGAGTTCCCCACGGGGCTCATCTCTGTGTCATATGACGAATGGGACTATGGCCTT
CCTGCCAGAGTGAGAGATGGGATTGCCATCATCACCACTGCTGCCTCGGACATGCTGTCCGAACACAGTT
TCATCCCTGAGCCCAAGAGCAGTTGCTACAACACCCACGAGAAGAGGATCTACCAGTCTAACATGCTGAA
TAGGTATCTGATCAACGTCACTTTTGAAGGGAGAAACCTGTCCTTCAGTGAAGATGGCTACCAGATGCAT
CCGAAGCTGGTGATAATCCTTCTGAACAAGGAGAGGAAGTGGGAGAGGGTGGGAAAATGGAAAGACAAGT
CCCTGCAGATGAAATACTACGTGTGGCCTCGAATGTGTCCAGAGACTGAAGAACAGGAAGATGACCATCT
GAGCATCGTTACCTTGGAGGAGGCACCGTTTGTCATTGTGGAAAGTGTGGACCCTCTCAGTGGGACCTGC
ATGCGGAATACAGTCCCGTGCCAGAAGCGCATCATCTCTGAGAATAAAACAGATGAGGAACCAGGCTACA
TCAAAAAATGCTGCAAGGGGTTTTGTATTGATATCCTTAAGAAAATTTCTAAGTCTGTGAAGTTCACCTA
TGACCTTTACCTGGTGACCAATGGCAAGCATGGAAAGAAAATCAACGGGACCTGGAACGGCATGATTGGT
GAGGTGGTCATGAAGAGGGCCTACATGGCAGTGGGATCACTAACTATCAATGAAGAACGGTCAGAGGTGG
TTGACTTCTCTGTGCCCTTCATAGAGACTGGCATCAGTGTCATGGTATCACGCAGCAATGGGACTGTGTC
ACCTTCTGCCTTCTTAGAGCCATTCAGTGCTGACGTGTGGGTGATGATGTTTGTGATGCTGCTCATTGTC
TCTGCTGTAGCTGTCTTTGTCTTTGAATACTTCAGCCCTGTGGGTTACAACCGGTGCCTAGCTGATGGCA
GAGAGCCAGGCGGCCCATCTTTCACCATCGGCAAAGCGATTTGGTTACTCTGGGGTCTGGTGTTTAACAA
CTCCGTACCTGTGCAGAACCCAAAGGGGACCACCTCCAAGATCATGGTGTCAGTGTGGGCCTTCTTTGCT
GTCATTTTCCTGGCCAGCTACACTGCCAACTTAGCCGCCTTCATGATCCAAGAGGAGTATGTGGACCAGG
TTTCCGGCCTGAGTGACAAGAAGTTCCAGAGACCTAATGACTTCTCACCCCCTTTCCGCTTTGGGACTGT
GCCCAATGGCAGCACAGAGAGGAATATCCGTAATAACTATGCAGAAATGCATGCCTACATGGGAAAGTTC
AACCAAAGGGGTGTAGATGATGCCTTGCTCTCCCTGAAAACAGGGAAACTTGATGCATTCATCTACGATG
CAGCCGTGCTCAACTACATGGCTGGAAGAGACGAAGGCTGCAAGCTGGTGACCATTGGCAGTGGCAAGGT
CTTTGCTTCTACGGGCTATGGCATTGCTATCCAAAAAGACTCTGGTTGGAAACGCCAGGTGGACCTTGCT
ATCCTGCAGCTGTTTGGAGATGGGGAGATGGAAGAACTGGAAGCTCTCTGGCTCACTGGCATTTGCCACA
ATGAGAAGAATGAGGTTATGAGCAGCCAGCTGGACATTGACAACATGGCGGGCGTCTTCTATATGTTGGG
GGCAGCCATGGCTCTCAGCCTCATCACCTTCATCTGTGAACATCTCTTCTATTGGCAGTTCCGACATTGC
TTCATGGGTGTCTGTTCTGGCAAGCCTGGCATGGTCTTCTCCATCAGCAGAGGTATCTACAGCTGTATCC
ACGGAGTAGCTATAGAGGAGCGCCAATCCGTGATGAACTCCCCCACTGCCACCATGAACAACACACACTC
CAATATCCTACGCTTGCTCCGAACGGCCAAAAACATGGCCAACCTGTCTGGAGTCAACGGCTCCCCCCAG
AGTGCCCTGGACTTCATCCGCCGTGAGTCCTCTGTCTATGACATCTCTGAGCATCGCCGCAGCTTCACGC
ATTCAGACTGCAAGTCGTACAATAACCCACCCTGTGAGGAAAACCTGTTCAGTGACTACATTAGTGAGGT
AGAGAGAACATTTGGCAACCTGCAGCTGAAGGACAGCAATGTGTACCAAGACCACTATCACCATCACCAC
CGGCCCCACAGCATCGGCAGCACCAGCTCCATTGATGGGCTCTATGACTGTGACAACCCACCCTTTACCA
CCCAGCCCAGGTCAATCAGCAAGAAACCCCTGGACATTGGCCTGCCCTCCTCCAAACACAGCCAGCTCAG
CGACCTGTACGGCAAGTTCTCTTTCAAGAGTGACCGCTACAGTGGCCATGATGACTTGATTCGATCGGAT
GTCTCAGACATCTCCACGCATACTGTCACCTATGGCAACATCGAGGGCAACGCAGCCAAGAGGAGGAAGC
AGCAATATAAGGACAGTCTAAAGAAGCGGCCAGCCTCGGCCAAATCTAGGAGGGAGTTTGATGAAATCGA
GCTGGCCTACCGTCGCCGACCACCCCGCTCCCCAGACCACAAGCGCTACTTCAGGGACAAAGAAGGGCTC
CGAGACTTCTACCTGGACCAGTTCCGAACAAAGGAGAACTCGCCTCACTGGGAGCACGTGGACTTAACTG
ACATTTACAAAGAACGTAGTGATGACTTCAAGCGAGATTCGGTCAGTGGAGGCGGGCCCTGTACCAACAG
GTCTCACCTTAAACACGGAACAGGCGATAAGCACGGAGTGGTAGGCGGGGTGCCTGCTCCTTGGGAGAAG
AACCTGACCAATGTGGATTGGGAGGATAGGTCTGGGGGCAACTTCTGCCGCAGCTGTCCCTCCAAGCTGC
ACAATTACTCCTCTACGGTGGCAGGGCAAAACTCGGGCCGGCAGGCCTGCATCAGGTGTGAGGCCTGCAA
GAAGGCTGGCAACCTGTATGACATCAGCGAGGACAACTCCCTGCAGGAACTGGACCAGCCGGCTGCCCCT
GTGGCTGTGTCATCCAACGCCTCCACCACCAAGTACCCTCAAAGCCCGACTAATTCCAAGGCCCAGAAGA
AGAATCGGAACAAACTGCGCCGGCAGCACTCCTACGACACCTTCGTGGACCTGCAGAAGGAGGAGGCCGC
CTTGGCCCCACGCAGCGTGAGCCTGAAAGACAAGGGCCGATTCATGGATGGGAGCCCCTACGCCCATATG
TTTGAGATGCCAGCTGGTGAGAGCTCCTTTGCCAACAAGTCCTCAGTGACCACTGCCGGACACCATCACA
ACAATCCCGGCAGCGGCTACATGCTCAGCAAGTCGCTCTACCCTGACCGGGTCACGCAAAACCCTTTCAT
CCCCACTTTTGGGGATGATCAGTGCTTGCTTCACGGCAGCAAATCCTACTTCTTCAGGCAGCCCACGGTG
GCAGGGGCGTCGAAAACAAGGCCGGACTTCCGGGCCCTTGTCACCAATAAGCCAGTGGTGTCGGCCCTTC
ATGGGGCTGTGCCAGGTCGTTTCCAGAAGGACATTTGTATAGGGAACCAGTCCAACCCCTGTGTGCCTAA
CAACAAAAACCCCAGGGCTTTCAATGGCTCCAGCAATGGACATGTTTATGAGAAACTTTCTAGTATTGAG
TCTGATGTCTGAGTGAGGGGAATTCAGATCTGGATCCGGTACCCGCGTACCGGTTAGTAATGATCGACAA
TCAACCTCTGGATTACAAAATTTGTGAAAGATTGACTGGTATTCTTAACTATGTTGCTCCTTTTACGCTA
TGTGGATACGCTGCTTTAATGCCTTTGTATCATGCTATTGCTTCCCGTATGGCTTTCATTTTCTCCTCCT
TGTATAAATCCTGGTTGCTGTCTCTTTATGAGGAGTTGTGGCCCGTTGTCAGGCAACGTGGCGTGGTGTG
CACTGTGTTTGCTGACGCAACCCCCACTGGTTGGGGCATTGCCACCACCTGTCAGCTCCTTTCCGGGACT
TTCGCTTTCCCCCTCCCTATTGCCACGGCGGAACTCATCGCCGCCTGCCTTGCCCGCTGCTGGACAGGGG
CTCGGCTGTTGGGCACTGACAATTCCGTGGTGTTGTCGGGGAAGCTGACGTCCTTTCCATGGCTGCTCGC
CTGTGTTGCCACCTGGATTCTGCGCGGGACGTCCTTCTGCTACGTCCCTTCGGCCCTCAATCCAGCGGAC
CTTCCTTCCCGCGGCCTGCTGCCGGCTCTGCGGCCTCTTCCGCGTCTTCGCCTTCGCCCTCAGACGAGTC
GGATCTCCCTTTGGGCCGCCTCCCCGCCTGGCGATGGTACCTTTAAGACCAATGACTTACAAGGCAGCTG
TAGATCTTAGCCACTTTTTAAAAGAAAAGGGGGGACTGGAAGGGCTAATTCACTCCCAACGAAGACAAGA
TCTGCTTTTTGCTTGTACTGGGTCTCTCTGGTTAGACCAGATCTGAGCCTGGGAGCTCTCTGGCTAACTA
GGGAACCCACTGCTTAAGCCTCAATAAAGCTTGCCTTGAGTGCTTCAAGTAGTGTGTGCCCGTCTGTTGT
GTGACTCTGGTAACTAGAGATCCCTCAGACCCTTTTAGTCAGTGTGGAAAATCTCTAGCAGTAGTAGTTC
ATGTCATCTTATTATTCAGTATTTATAACTTGCAAAGAAATGAATATCAGAGAGTGAGAGGAACTTGTTT
ATTGCAGCTTATAATGGTTACAAATAAAGCAATAGCATCACAAATTTCACAAATAAAGCATTTTTTTCAC
TGCATTCTAGTTGTGGTTTGTCCAAACTCATCAATGTATCTTATCATGTCTGGCTCTAGCTATCCCGCCC
CTAACTCCGCCCATCCCGCCCCTAACTCCGCCCAGTTCCGCCCATTCTCCGCCCCATGGCTGACTAATTT
TTTTTATTTATGCAGAGGCCGAGGCCGCCTCGGCCTCTGAGCTATTCCAGAAGTAGTGAGGAGGCTTTTT
TGGAGGCCTAGGGACGTACCCAATTCGCCCTATAGTGAGTCGTATTACGCGCGCTCACTGGCCGTCGTTT
TACAACGTCGTGACTGGGAAAACCCTGGCGTTACCCAACTTAATCGCCTTGCAGCACATCCCCCTTTCGC
CAGCTGGCGTAATAGCGAAGAGGCCCGCACCGATCGCCCTTCCCAACAGTTGCGCAGCCTGAATGGCGAA
TGGG
[124 nt withheld, positions 8545-8668]
C
[91 nt withheld, positions 8670-8760]
A
[49 nt withheld, positions 8762-8810]
CCTTTGACGTTGGAGTCCACGTTCTTT
[37 nt withheld, positions 8838-8874]
ACCCTATCTCGGTCTATTCTTTTGATTTATAAGGGATTTTGCCGATTTCGGCCTATTGGTTAAAAAATGA
GCTGATTTAACAAAAATTTAACGCGAATTTTAACAAAATATTAACGCTTACAATTTAGGTGGCACTTTTC
GGGGAAATGTGCGCGGAACCCCTATTTGTTTATTTTTCTAAATACATTCAAATATGTATCCGCTCATGAG
ACAATAACCCTGATAAATGCTTCAATAATATTGAAAAAGGAAGAGTATGAGTATTCAACATTTCCGTGTC
GCCCTTATTCCCTTTTTTGCGGCATTTTGCCTTCCTGTTTTTGCTCACCCAGAAACGCTGGTGAAAGTAA
AAGATGCTGAAGATCAGTTGGGTGCACGAGTGGGTTACATCGAACTGGATCTCAACAGCGGTAAGATCCT
TGAGAGTTTTCGCCCCGAAGAACGTTTTCCAATGATGAGCACTTTTAAAGTTCTGCTATGTGGCGCGGTA
TTATCCCGTATTGACGCCGGGCAAGAGCAACTCGGTCGCCGCATACACTATTCTCAGAATGACTTGGTTG
AGTACTCACCAGTCACAGAAAAGCATCTTACGGATGGCATGACAGTAAGAGAATTATGCAGTGCTGCCAT
AACCATGAGTGATAACACTGCGGCCAACTTACTTCTGACAACGATCGGAGGACCGAAGGAGCTAACCGCT
TTTTTGCACAACATGGGGGATCATGTAACTCGCCTTGATCGTTGGGAACCGGAGCTGAATGAAGCCATAC
CAAACGACGAGCGTGACACCACGATGCCTGTAGCAATGGCAACAACGTTGCGCAAACTATTAACTGGCGA
ACTACTTACTCTAGCTTCCCGGCAACAATTAATAGACTGGATGGAGGCGGATAAAGTTGCAGGACCACTT
CTGCGCTCGGCCCTTCCGGCTGGCTGGTTTATTGCTGATAAATCTGGAGCCGGTGAGCGTGGGTCTCGCG
GTATCATTGCAGCACTGGGGCCAGATGGTAAGCCCTCCCGTATCGTAGTTATCTACACGACGGGGAGTCA
GGCAACTATGGATGAACGAAATAGACAGATCGCTGAGATAGGTGCCTCACTGATTAAGCATTGGTAACTG
TCAGACCAAGTTTACTCATATATACTTTAGATTGATTTAAAACTTCATTTTTAATTTAAAAGGATCTAGG
TGAAGATCCTTTTTGATAATCTCATGACCAAAATCCCTTAACGTGAGTTTTCGTTCCACTGAGCGTCAGA
CCCCGTAGAAAAGATCAAAGGATCTTCTTGAGATCCTTTTTTTCTGCGCGTAATCTGCTGCTTGCAAACA
AAAAAACCACCGCTACCAGCGGTGGTTTGTTTGCCGGATCAAGAGCTACCAACTCTTTTTCCGAAGGTAA
CTGGCTTCAGCAGAGCGCAGATACCAAATACTGTTCTTCTAGTGTAGCCGTAGTTAGGCCACCACTTCAA
GAACTCTGTAGCACCGCCTACATACCTCGCTCTGCTAATCCTGTTACCAGTGGCTGCTGCCAGTGGCGAT
AAGTCGTGTCTTACCGGGTTGGACTCAAGACGATAGTTACCGGATAAGGCGCAGCGGTCGGGCTGAACGG
GGGGTTCGTGCACACAGCCCAGCTTGGAGCGAACGACCTACACCGAACTGAGATACCTACAGCGTGAGCT
ATGAGAAAGCGCCACGCTTCCCGAAGGGAGAAAGGCGGACAGGTATCCGGTAAGCGGCAGGGTCGGAACA
GGAGAGCGCACGAGGGAGCTTCCAGGGGGAAACGCCTGGTATCTTTATAGTCCTGTCGGGTTTCGCCACC
TCTGACTTGAGCGTCGATTTTTGTGATGCTCGTCAGGGGGGCGGAGCCTATGGAAAAACGCCAGCAACGC
GGCCTTTTTACGGTTCCTGGCCTTTTGCTGGCCTTTTGCTCACATGTTCTTTCCTGCGTTATCCCCTGAT
TCTGTGGATAACCGTATTACCGCCTTTGAGTGAGCTGATACCGCTCGCCGCAGCCGAACGACCGAGCGCA
GCGAGTCAGTGAGCGAGGAAGCGGAAGAGCGCCCAATACGCAAACCGCCTCTCCCCGCGCGTTGGCCGAT
TCATTAATGCAGCTGGCACGACAGGTTTCCCGACTGGAAAGCGGGCAGTGAGCGCAACGCAATTAATGTG
AGTTAGCTCACTCATTAGGCACCCCAGGCTTTACACTTTATGCTTCCGGCTCGTATGTTGTGTGGAATTG
TGAGCGGATAACAATTTCACACAGGAAACAGCTATGACCATGATTACGCCAAGCGCGCAATTAACCCTCA
CTAAAGGGAACAAAAGCTGGAGCTGCAAGCTT
